>Addgene plasmid #84446 | pAAV-CAG-FLEX-rc [Jaws-KGC-tdTomato-ER2] | addgene full sequence | sequence record 317050 | Addgene NGS Result
GGGCGAGGCGGAGAGGTGCGGCGGCAGCCAATCAGAGCGGCGCGCTCCGAAAGTTTCCTTTTATGGCGAG
GCGGCGGCGGCGGCGGCCCTATAAAAAGCGAAGCGCGCGGCGGGCGGGAGTCGCTGCGCGCTGCCTTCGC
CCCGTGCCCCGCTCCGCCGCCGCCTCGCGCCGCCCGCCCCGGCTCTGACTGACCGCGTTACTCCCACAGG
TGAGCGGGCGGGACGGCCCTTCTCCTCCGGGCTGTAATTAGCGCTTGGTTTAATGACGGCTTGTTTCTTT
TCTGTGGCTGCGTGAAAGCCTTGAGGGGCTCCGGGAGGGCCCTTTGTGCGGGGGGAGCGGCTCGGGGCTG
TCCGCGGGGGGACGGCTGCCTTCGGGGGGGACGGGGCAGGGCGGGGTTCGGCTTCTGGCGTGTGACCGGC
GGCTCTAGAGCCTCTGCTAACCATGTTCATGCCTTCTTCTTTTTCCTACAGCTCCTGGGCAACGTGCTGG
TTATTGTGCTGTCTCATCATTTTGGCAAAGAATTGAATTCATAACTTCGTATAGCATACATTATACGAAG
TTATTCTTTGCACCATTCTAAAGAATAACAGTGATAATTTCTGGGTTAAGGCAAATAACTTCGTATAGGA
TACTTTATACGAAGTTATGCTAGCTCATTACACTTCATTCTCGTAGCAGAACTTATACAGCTCATCCATG
CCGTACAGAAACAGATGGTGGCGTCCTTCAGACCTCTCATACTGTTCCACAATGGTGTAGTCTTCATTGT
GGGATGTGATATCCAGCTTGGTGTCCACATAGTAATAGCCGGGCAGCTGCACTGGTTTCTTGGCCATGTA
GATGGTTTTGAACTCCACCAGGTAGTGGCCGCCGTCTTTCAGCTTCAGGGCCTGGTGGATTTCGCCCTTC
AGCACTCCGTCTCTAGGATACAGCCGTTCAGTGCTGGCCTCCCACCCCATTGTTTTCTTCTGCATCACGG
GCCCATCGGGTGGAAAATTGGTGCCGCGCATTTTGACTTTGTAGATCAGAGTGCCATCCTGCAGAGAGGA
GTCCTGTGTCACGGTCACCAGGCCTCCATCTTCAAAATTCATCACTCTCTCCCACTTAAAGCCCTCTGGG
AAAGACAGTTTCTTGTAATCAGGAATGTCAGCGGGATGCTTGACATAGGCCTTACTTCCGTACATAAACT
GAGGAGACAGGATATCCCAAGCGAAAGGCAGTGGTCCTCCCTTGGTCACTTTCAGCTTGGCAGTCTGTGT
GCCCTCGTAAGGCCTCCCTTCGCCCTCTCCTTCAATCTCAAATTCGTGCCCATTCATGCTGCCCTCCATG
CGCACCTTAAACCTCATGAACTCTTTGATCACAGCCATATTGTTATCCTCGCTTGAGGCGGTTCCACTAG
ACCCTGAGCCGGTACTTCCAGTCCCATGGCCCAGGAACAGATGGTGTCTCCCCTCGCTCCGTTCATACTG
CTCCACAATAGTGTAGTCCTCGTTGTGTGAAGTGATATCCAGTTTTGTGTCCACGTAATAGTAGCCTGGC
AGCTGCACAGGTTTCTTGGCCATGTAGATTGTCTTGAACTCCACCAGGTAATGTCCCCCATCTTTCAGCT
TCAGAGCCTGGTGGATTTCTCCTTTCAGCACCCCGTCGCGTGGATACAGCCTTTCGGTGGAGGCCTCCCA
TCCCATAGTTTTCTTCTGCATCACAGGTCCATCAGGGGGAAAATTTGTCCCTCTCATTTTCACCTTGTAG
ATCAGGGTCCCATCCTGCAGGGAGCTGTCCTGGGTCACAGTCACCAGGCCTCCGTCCTCGAAGTTCATCA
CTCTTTCCCACTTAAACCCCTCGGGGAAGCTCAGTTTCTTATAATCGGGAATGTCAGCTGGATGTTTCAC
ATAGGCCTTGGAGCCGTACATAAACTGTGGGCTCAGGATGTCCCAAGCGAATGGCAGAGGCCCGCCCTTT
GTCACTTTCAGCTTGGCTGTCTGGGTGCCCTCGTAGGGCCGTCCCTCTCCTTCTCCCTCAATTTCGAACT
CGTGGCCGTTCATGCTTCCTTCCATTCTCACCTTAAACCGCATGAACTCTTTGATCACTTCCTCGCCCTT
ACTCACTGCCCCTGCAGGTGCAACATTGATGTCTATTTGATCCAGAGGGATATACTCCCCTTCAGAAGTA
ATTCTGGATTTTACTACCGGTCGATCGTCGGCTGGAGCAGCTCCTCCGGACCCGATTCCCATTCCACTCC
CAGACACTGTGCCTTCATTGGCAGCCACCCATCTCAGCAGCAGAAAGGCGAACACGTATTTAGCCAGGAT
GTCCAGTCCGGAGTATCCCCAGCTGGTCACTCCCACACTCAGCAGGGCCACTCCCTCAGAGCCCAGAGCG
AACAGGATAGGGTACCCCAGCCACAGCACCACGGTCAGAATCCTCAGAGTGCCAAAGATTTCACTGGTCC
CAGCAGCCTCAGCATCAGCTGGCCACTGCACCAGCAGCACATACAGCACGGCCACAAAGAAAGCACAAGA
AATTCCGTAGAACACCCAGCGCAGCAGATGGGAGCTAGTGATCAGGGCAGCGGCCAGTCCTGTCACGCAC
ATGCCAATGTCCATTGTGATGGCGGTGAACAGGCTGGCAATATCGGTGTCGGCCAGCAGTCCCAGAGCCA
GCAGGATCATGGGAGTGGAGAAAGTCCATGTCAGATACCGGCCCCATGGGCTCAGCACCTCCTGTCCGGC
CAGAGCGTGTCCAGGTGGCATCTGCAGGAAGCCCACAGTCAGCCCACTGGCCAGTCCAGCGTAACTAGAA
ATAGACACCAGTGGCACCAGCATTGTGGCCACCCAGATCAGCTTAGCTCTAGGGGATTCCAGATCCCTCC
CCATGGCCACAAACAGCAGGATGACCACTCCGGCCAGAGCAATGTTCACCCAGATGGAGCTATTCAGCAG
GAAGTTGGACTGGATCTCCTGCAGCACGTCGCTCTGTGTGGCCTGCAGCACGGTAGTGGCTGTGGTGCTC
ACGGCGGTCATGGTGGCGGCGGCGCGCCATAACTTCGTATAATGTATGCTATACGAAGTTATTAAGAGGT
TTCATATTGCTAATAGCAGCTACAATCCAGCTACCATTCTGCATAACTTCGTATAAAGTATCCTATACGA
AGTTATTCCGGAATCAACCTCTGGATTACAAAATTTGTGAAAGATTGACTGGTATTCTTAACTATGTTGC
TCCTTTTACGCTATGTGGATACGCTGCTTTAATGCCTTTGTATCATGCTATTGCTTCCCGTATGGCTTTC
ATTTTCTCCTCCTTGTATAAATCCTGGTTGCTGTCTCTTTATGAGGAGTTGTGGCCCGTTGTCAGGCAAC
GTGGCGTGGTGTGCACTGTGTTTGCTGACGCAACCCCCACTGGTTGGGGCATTGCCACCACCTGTCAGCT
CCTTTCCGGGACTTTCGCTTTCCCCCTCCCTATTGCCACGGCGGAACTCATCGCCGCCTGCCTTGCCCGC
TGCTGGACAGGGGCTCGGCTGTTGGGCACTGACAATTCCGTGGTGTTGTCGGGGAAGCTGACGTCCTTTC
CATGGCTGCTCGCCTGTGTTGCCACCTGGATTCTGCGCGGGACGTCCTTCTGCTACGTCCCTTCGGCCCT
CAATCCAGCGGACCTTCCTTCCCGCGGCCTGCTGCCGGCTCTGCGGCCTCTTCCGCGTCTTCGCCTTCGC
CCTCAGACGAGTCGGATCTCCCTTTGGGCCGCCTCCCCGCCTGGATCCTGTGCCTTCTAGTTGCCAGCCA
TCTGTTGTTTGCCCCTCCCCCGTGCCTTCCTTGACCCTGGAAGGTGCCACTCCCACTGTCCTTTCCTAAT
AAAATGAGGAAATTGCATCGCATTGTCTGAGTAGGTGTCATTCTATTCTGGGGGGTGGGGTGGGGCAGGA
CAGCAAGGGGGAGGATTGGGAAGACAATAGCAGGCATGCTGGGGATGCGGTGGGCTCTATGGCAGGAACC
CCTAGTGATGGAGTTGGCCACTCCCTCTCTGCGCGCTCGCTCGCTCACTGAGGCCGGGCGACCAAAGGTC
GCCCGACGCCCGGGCTTTGCCCGGGCGGCCTCAGTGAGCGAGCGAGCGCGCAGCTGCCTGCAGGGGCGCC
TGATGCGGTATTTTCTCCTTACGCATCTGTGCGGTATTTCACACCGCATA
[95 nt withheld, positions 4181-4275]
T
[46 nt withheld, positions 4277-4322]
C
[141 nt withheld, positions 4324-4464]
CCTTTGACGTTGGAGTCCACGTTCTTT
[37 nt withheld, positions 4492-4528]
ACTCTATCTCGGGCTATTCTTTTGATTTATAAGGGATTTTGCCGATTTCGGTCTATTGGTTAAAAAATGA
GCTGATTTAACAAAAATTTAACGCGAATTTTAACAAAATATTAACGTTTACAATTTTATGGTGCACTCTC
AGTACAATCTGCTCTGATGCCGCATAGTTAAGCCAGCCCCGACACCCGCCAACACCCGCTGACGCGCCCT
GACGGGCTTGTCTGCTCCCGGCATCCGCTTACAGACAAGCTGTGACCGTCTCCGGGAGCTGCATGTGTCA
GAGGTTTTCACCGTCATCACCGAAACGCGCGAGACGAAAGGGCCTCGTGATACGCCTATTTTTATAGGTT
AATGTCATGATAATAATGGTTTCTTAGACGTCAGGTGGCACTTTTCGGGGAAATGTGCGCGGAACCCCTA
TTTGTTTATTTTTCTAAATACATTCAAATATGTATCCGCTCATGAGACAATAACCCTGATAAATGCTTCA
ATAATATTGAAAAAGGAAGAGTATGAGTATTCAACATTTCCGTGTCGCCCTTATTCCCTTTTTTGCGGCA
TTTTGCCTTCCTGTTTTTGCTCACCCAGAAACGCTGGTGAAAGTAAAAGATGCTGAAGATCAGTTGGGTG
CACGAGTGGGTTACATCGAACTGGATCTCAACAGCGGTAAGATCCTTGAGAGTTTTCGCCCCGAAGAACG
TTTTCCAATGATGAGCACTTTTAAAGTTCTGCTATGTGGCGCGGTATTATCCCGTATTGACGCCGGGCAA
GAGCAACTCGGTCGCCGCATACACTATTCTCAGAATGACTTGGTTGAGTACTCACCAGTCACAGAAAAGC
ATCTTACGGATGGCATGACAGTAAGAGAATTATGCAGTGCTGCCATAACCATGAGTGATAACACTGCGGC
CAACTTACTTCTGACAACGATCGGAGGACCGAAGGAGCTAACCGCTTTTTTGCACAACATGGGGGATCAT
GTAACTCGCCTTGATCGTTGGGAACCGGAGCTGAATGAAGCCATACCAAACGACGAGCGTGACACCACGA
TGCCTGTAGCAATGGCAACAACGTTGCGCAAACTATTAACTGGCGAACTACTTACTCTAGCTTCCCGGCA
ACAATTAATAGACTGGATGGAGGCGGATAAAGTTGCAGGACCACTTCTGCGCTCGGCCCTTCCGGCTGGC
TGGTTTATTGCTGATAAATCTGGAGCCGGTGAGCGTGGGTCTCGCGGTATCATTGCAGCACTGGGGCCAG
ATGGTAAGCCCTCCCGTATCGTAGTTATCTACACGACGGGGAGTCAGGCAACTATGGATGAACGAAATAG
ACAGATCGCTGAGATAGGTGCCTCACTGATTAAGCATTGGTAACTGTCAGACCAAGTTTACTCATATATA
CTTTAGATTGATTTAAAACTTCATTTTTAATTTAAAAGGATCTAGGTGAAGATCCTTTTTGATAATCTCA
TGACCAAAATCCCTTAACGTGAGTTTTCGTTCCACTGAGCGTCAGACCCCGTAGAAAAGATCAAAGGATC
TTCTTGAGATCCTTTTTTTCTGCGCGTAATCTGCTGCTTGCAAACAAAAAAACCACCGCTACCAGCGGTG
GTTTGTTTGCCGGATCAAGAGCTACCAACTCTTTTTCCGAAGGTAACTGGCTTCAGCAGAGCGCAGATAC
CAAATACTGTTCTTCTAGTGTAGCCGTAGTTAGGCCACCACTTCAAGAACTCTGTAGCACCGCCTACATA
CCTCGCTCTGCTAATCCTGTTACCAGTGGCTGCTGCCAGTGGCGATAAGTCGTGTCTTACCGGGTTGGAC
TCAAGACGATAGTTACCGGATAAGGCGCAGCGGTCGGGCTGAACGGGGGGTTCGTGCACACAGCCCAGCT
TGGAGCGAACGACCTACACCGAACTGAGATACCTACAGCGTGAGCTATGAGAAAGCGCCACGCTTCCCGA
AGGGAGAAAGGCGGACAGGTATCCGGTAAGCGGCAGGGTCGGAACAGGAGAGCGCACGAGGGAGCTTCCA
GGGGGAAACGCCTGGTATCTTTATAGTCCTGTCGGGTTTCGCCACCTCTGACTTGAGCGTCGATTTTTGT
GATGCTCGTCAGGGGGGCGGAGCCTATGGAAAAACGCCAGCAACGCGGCCTTTTTACGGTTCCTGGCCTT
TTGCTGGCCTTTTGCTCACATGTCCTGCAGGCAGCTGCGCGCTCGCTCGCTCACTGAGGCCGCCCGGGCG
TCGGGCGACCTTTGGTCGCCCGGCCTCAGTGAGCGAGCGAGCGCGCAGAGAGGGAGTGGCCAACTCCATC
ACTAGGGGTTCCTGTCGACCCATTGACGTCAATAATGACGTATGTTCCCATAGTAACGCCAATAGGGACT
TTCCATTGACGTCAATGGGTGGAGTATTTACGGTAAACTGCCCACTTGGCAGTACATCAAGTGTATCATA
TGCCAAGTACGCCCCCTATTGACGTCAATGACGGTAAATGGCCCGCCTGGCATTATGCCCAGTACATGAC
CTTATGGGACTTTCCTACTTGGCAGTACATCTACGTATTAGTCATCGCTATTACCATGGTCGAGGTGAGC
CCCACGTTCTGCTTCACTCTCCCCATCTCCCCCCCCTCCCCACCCCCAATTTTGTATTTATTTATTTTTT
AATTATTTTGTGCAGCGATGGGGGCGGGGGGGGGG
Features (pLannotate 1.2.2; 26 found; start..end, strand, type, name):
    117..252     +  intron         hybrid intron (fragment): hybrid between chicken β-actin (CBA) and minute virus of mice (MMV) introns (Gray et al., 2011)
    341..471     +  intron         chimeric intron (fragment): chimera between introns from chicken β-actin and rabbit β-globin
    531..564     +  protein_bind   loxP: Cre-mediated recombination occurs in the 8-bp core sequence (GCATACAT). Cre recombinase
    565..614     +  intron         β-globin intron (fragment): internally truncated intron from human β-globin
    615..648     +  protein_bind   lox2272: Cre-mediated recombination occurs in the 8-bp core sequence (GGATACTT). lox2272 sites are compatible with each other, but incompatible with loxP or loxN sites (Lee and Saito, 1988). Cre recombinase
    682..2106    -  CDS            tdTomato: tdTomato is a basic (constitutively fluorescent) orange fluorescent protein published in 2004, derived from Discosoma sp.. It is reported to be a somewhat slowly-maturing tandem dimer with low acid sensitivity.
   2122..2181    -  CDS            KCNJ2 (fragment): KCNJ2_HUMAN - Also known as IRK1. Experimental evidence at protein level: Swiss-Prot protein existence level 1. Probably participates in establishing action potential waveform and excitability of neuronal and muscle tissues. Inward rectifier potassium channels are characterized by a greater tendency to allow potassium to flow into the cell rather than out of it. Their voltage dependence is regulated by the concentration of extracellular potassium; as external potassium is raised, the voltage range of the channel opening shifts to more positive voltages. The inward rectification is mainly due t
   2194..3021    -  CDS            hop: BACH_HALHS - Experimental evidence at protein level: Swiss-Prot protein existence level 1. Light-driven anion pump. From Halobacterium halobium (strain shark).
   3039..3072    -  protein_bind   loxP: Cre-mediated recombination occurs in the 8-bp core sequence (GCATACAT). Cre recombinase
   3073..3122    +  intron         β-globin intron (fragment): internally truncated intron from human β-globin
   3123..3156    -  protein_bind   lox2272: Cre-mediated recombination occurs in the 8-bp core sequence (GGATACTT). lox2272 sites are compatible with each other, but incompatible with loxP or loxN sites (Lee and Saito, 1988). Cre recombinase
   3162..3750    +  misc_feature   WPRE: woodchuck hepatitis virus posttranscriptional regulatory element
   3758..3982    +  polyA_signal   bGH poly(A) signal: bovine growth hormone polyadenylation signal
   3984..4124    +  repeat_region  AAV2 ITR: inverted terminal repeat of adeno-associated virus serotype 2 inverted
   4129..4180    -  misc_feature   bom (fragment): basis of mobility region from pBR322
   4199..4654    +  rep_origin     f1 ori (sequence partly withheld): f1 bacteriophage origin of replication; arrow indicates direction of (+) strand synthesis
   4655..4704    -  misc_feature   bom (fragment): basis of mobility region from pBR322
   4806..4841    -  CDS            rop (fragment): Rop protein, which maintains plasmids at low copy number; rop
   4936..5040    +  promoter       AmpR promoter: bla
   5041..5901    +  CDS            AmpR: β-lactamase; bla; confers resistance to ampicillin, carbenicillin, and related antibiotics
   6072..6660    +  rep_origin     ori: high-copy-number ColE1/pMB1/pBR322/pUC origin of replication
   6733..6760    +  repeat_region  AAV2 ITR (fragment): inverted terminal repeat of adeno-associated virus serotype 2 inverted
   6789..6816    +  repeat_region  AAV2 ITR (fragment): inverted terminal repeat of adeno-associated virus serotype 2 inverted
   6857..7106    +  enhancer       CMV enhancer (fragment): human cytomegalovirus immediate early enhancer
   7108..3       +  promoter       chicken β-actin promoter (fragment) (across the origin): contains a 21-bp deletion relative to the standard chicken β-actin promoter
   7218..116     +  promoter       chicken β-actin promoter (fragment) (across the origin): No description available
