[The description below was written by a language model from this plasmid's Addgene catalogue record and pLannotate feature annotations shown in this document.]
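Description:
pAAV-CAG-FLEX-rc [Jaws-KGC-tdTomato-ER2] is an adeno-associated virus transfer plasmid for Cre-dependent expression of the red-shifted inhibitory opsin Jaws in mammalian cells. The bacterial backbone carries a ColE1/pUC-type origin, an f1 origin and an ampicillin resistance gene. The catalogue lists it as low copy and recommends a recombination-tolerant growth strain, consistent with the presence of AAV2 inverted terminal repeats. One ITR is annotated in full downstream of the expression cassette, while the upstream ITR is detected only as short fragments in the sequenced record. That record is 7,223 nt, slightly shorter than the 7,267 bp listed for the whole vector.

Between the ITRs, the CAG promoter (CMV enhancer, chicken β-actin promoter and chimeric intron) drives a FLEX switch. Pairs of loxP and lox2272 sites in opposing orientations flank the coding sequence, which sits in reverse complement relative to the promoter. Without Cre no functional transcript is made. Cre inverts the cassette and then excises sites so that it is locked in the sense orientation.

The insert encodes Jaws, a light-driven anion (chloride) pump derived from a haloarchaeal halorhodopsin (Halo57, strain Shark) and carrying K200R and W214F mutations. It is fused at its C terminus to KGC, which the annotation matches to a KCNJ2 (Kir2.1) fragment, then to tdTomato and to an ER2 tag. KGC and ER2 are generally used as trafficking and ER-export signals to improve membrane localisation. A WPRE and a bovine growth hormone polyadenylation signal follow the cassette to enhance transcript processing and expression. The construct is used to package AAV for optogenetic silencing of Cre-defined neuronal populations with red light, with tdTomato marking the expressing cells.
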