Addgene plasmid #84446: pAAV-CAG-FLEX-rc [Jaws-KGC-tdTomato-ER2]
Purpose: AAV-mediated expression of Jaws-KGC-tdTomato-ER2 under the CAG promoter, in floxed/reversed (Cre-dependent) manner.
Depositing lab: Edward Boyden. Depositing organization: Massachusetts Institute of Technology. Publication: Noninvasive optical inhibition with a red-shifted microbial rhodopsin. Chuong AS, Miri ML, Busskamp V, Matthews GA, Acker LC, Sorensen AT, Young A, Klapoetke NC, Henninger MA, Kodandaramaiah SB, Ogawa M, Ramanlal SB, Bandler RC, Allen BD, Forest CR, Chow BY, Han X, Lin Y, Tye KM, Roska B, Cardin JA, Boyden ES. Nat Neurosci. 2014 Aug;17(8):1123-9. doi: 10.1038/nn.3752. Epub 2014 Jul 6. PubMed 24997763.
Backbone
  Vector backbone: AAV with CAG promter
  Backbone manufacturer: Epoch
  Backbone size w/o insert (bp): 4897
  Total vector size (bp): 7267
  Vector type: Mammalian Expression, AAV
Growth in bacteria
  Bacterial resistance: Ampicillin, 100 μg/mL
  Growth temperature: 37°C
  Growth strain: NEB Stable
  Growth instructions: Can use Stbl3 at 30°C (use carbenicillin if using Stbl3) or DH5a at 37°C
  Copy number: Low Copy
Gene/Insert
  Gene/Insert name: Jaws-KGC-tdTomato-ER2 (alt names: Halo57-KGC-tdTomato-ER2; Jaws)
  Species: Haloarcula salinarum (stain Shark)
  Insert size (bp): 2370
  Mutation: K200R W214F
  GenBank ID: KM000926.1
  Promoter: CAG
  Tag / fusion protein: KGC (C terminal on insert); tdTomato (C terminal on insert); ER2 (C terminal on insert)
  Cloning method: Restriction Enzyme; 5′ cloning site NheI (not destroyed); 3′ cloning site AscI (not destroyed)
  Sequencing primers: 5′ tcggcttctggcgtgtgac; 3′ aaagagacagcaaccagg
Terms and licenses: Academic/Nonprofit Terms; Industry Terms: Not Available to Industry
Depositor comments: The plasmid is fully sequenced in the coding sequence regions (opsin-fluorophore and important flanking regions). Multiple digestions were done to verify the vector structure. The construct and the virus were both tested in vitro.
How to cite: pAAV-CAG-FLEX-rc [Jaws-KGC-tdTomato-ER2] was a gift from Edward Boyden (Addgene plasmid # 84446 ; http://n2t.net/addgene:84446 ; RRID:Addgene_84446) For viral preps, please replace (Addgene plasmid # 84446) in the above sentence with: (Addgene viral prep # 84446-AAV1), (Addgene viral prep # 84446-AAV5), or (Addgene viral prep # 84446-AAV8)
